>Addgene plasmid #40976 | PBMBP-eGFP | addgene full sequence | sequence record 177248 | Addgene NGS Result
GTCGACTTAACCCTAGAAAGATAATCATATTGTGACGTACGTTAAAGATAATCATGCGTAAAATTGACGC
ATGTGTTTTATCGATCTGTATATCGAGGTTTATTTATTAATTTGAATAGATATTAAGTTTTATTATATTT
ACACTTACATACTAATAATAAATTCAACAAACAATTTATTTATGTTTATTTATTTATTAAAAAAAAACAA
AAACTCAAAATTTCTTCTATAAAGTAACAAAACTTTTAAACATTCTCTCTTTTACAAAAATAAACTTATT
TTGTACTTTAAAAACAGTCATGTTGTATTATAAAATAAGTAATTAGCTTAACTTATACATAATAGAAACA
AATTATACTTATTAATCGCATAACTTCGTATAATGTATGCTATACGAAGTTATGCGATTAAGGGATCTGT
AGGGCGCAGTAGTCCAACTAGTAAGTTTCGTGAGAAAAGGGACCAGATCTTATTCCTCACCGTGGCTTTA
ACACTTAGAGAAAATGCATCCCCTCTAATCAATAAGTCATCGACAGTGGGTAGATGGAGGAACGGCAGTG
CGTAGTAGGATGCGTGCAAGCATAGTCTCGTGCATGGGTGCATAGATCGCTGGGCAGGTGGACAAGGTGG
GGGTGGATAAAGAAGTGGGTAGATGATTGATGTTAGGTAAATATCACTGGGTGGACAGATGGGTGGTAGG
TGGATGGATGGTTAGAATAGTCAGAAGAGGGATGGATTGATAAGGTGAACAGATGATAAATGGGTGATAG
ACTGGAAGGGTTGTCAAAAGAGGATAAGGGAAGTGTGAGCTAGCCGTATTTCTAAGGTCAGTAATAGAGT
TGGGAGAAGAGGTTAAGTTACATCCATTTAAACCTCACACGAAGCTGAGAGGGAATGGACTTGCTGCCGT
TGGTGAGGAAAGCGTTGCATTTCCCGTGTGCTTGGTTGTGAAGTGCTCAGGTCCCACATGAAGCAGTCAG
GTTACTGCGGCTTACAGAGGAGCCAGATCCAAATGCCCCGAGTAAGCACGTCCCCGAGCCAGAGGCCTCC
AGCGGAATCCGGGAGAGGGATTGCTCAGTGCCCTGCTTCCCTGGACTGTAAGCTGCAGAAAGATGTGGGA
AGTCCTGTTCTCCACTGAGAACACTAAAAGCACCTTTTGTCAAACGACCGCTTCACATCTGGGGCTTGTG
CACTGGTGGCCTTTTAAACCAGAGACAACCCACAAGATACCTAACCTGCGGGGCTCTCTGGTACAGTGAG
CAACTCAGGAAATGCTTTGGCTTGATTGCTGTGGGCTCTCAGGCCATCGCCCTCTGGAGTGGTTCTTTTA
ATGAGAACCTGAAGATTGGCCCCTGAGCCATGTATACCAAGCAAGCTCAATCCAGGTTAGCTCCCTCTGG
TTGGGGCAAGCTAACGTGCTCCTTGGGCCCCGCGCGTAACTGTGCGTTTTATAGGAGACAGCTAGTTCAA
GACCCCAGGAAGAAAGCGGCTTTGTCCCCCTCTAGGCCTCGTACAGGCCCACATTCATATCTCATTGTTG
TTGCAGGGGAGGCAGATGCGATCCAGAACAATGGGACCTCGGCTGAGGACACGGCGGTGACAGACTCCAA
GCACACAGCAGACCCAAAGAATAACTGGCAAGGCGCCCACCCAGCTGACCCAGGGAACCGCCCCCACTTG
ATCCGCCTCTTTTCCCGAGATGCCCCGGGAAGGGAGGACAACACCTTCAAAGACAGGCCCTCAGAGTCCG
ACGAGCTTCAGACCATCCAAGAAGATCCCACAGCAGCTTCCGAAGAATTCTGCAGTCGACGGTACCGCGG
GCCCGGGATCCACCGGTCGCCACCATGGTGAGCAAGGGCGAGGAGCTGTTCACCGGGGTGGTGCCCATCC
TGGTCGAGCTGGACGGCGACGTAAACGGCCACAAGTTCAGCGTGTCCGGCGAGGGCGAGGGCGATGCCAC
CTACGGCAAGCTGACCCTGAAGTTCATCTGCACCACCGGCAAGCTGCCCGTGCCCTGGCCCACCCTCGTG
ACCACCCTGACCTACGGCGTGCAGTGCTTCAGCCGCTACCCCGACCACATGAAGCAGCACGACTTCTTCA
AGTCCGCCATGCCCGAAGGCTACGTCCAGGAGCGCACCATCTTCTTCAAGGACGACGGCAACTACAAGAC
CCGCGCCGAGGTGAAGTTCGAGGGCGACACCCTGGTGAACCGCATCGAGCTGAAGGGCATCGACTTCAAG
GAGGACGGCAACATCCTGGGGCACAAGCTGGAGTACAACTACAACAGCCACAACGTCTATATCATGGCCG
ACAAGCAGAAGAACGGCATCAAGGTGAACTTCAAGATCCGCCACAACATCGAGGACGGCAGCGTGCAGCT
CGCCGACCACTACCAGCAGAACACCCCCATCGGCGACGGCCCCGTGCTGCTGCCCGACAACCACTACCTG
AGCACCCAGTCCGCCCTGAGCAAAGACCCCAACGAGAAGCGCGATCACATGGTCCTGCTGGAGTTCGTGA
CCGCCGCCGGGATCACTCTCGGCATGGACGAGCTGTACAAGTAAAGCGGCCGCACTCCTCAGGTGCAGGC
TGCCTATCAGAAGGTGGTGGCTGGTGTGGCCAATGCCCTGGCTCACAAATACCACTGAGATCTTTTTCCC
TCTGCCAAAAATTATGGGGACATCATGAAGCCCCTTGAGCATCTGACTTCTGGCTAATAAAGGAAATTTA
TTTTCATTGCAATAGTGTGTTGGAATTTTTTGTGTCTCTCACTCGGAAGGACATATGGGAGGGCAAATCA
TTTAAAACATCAGAATGAGTATTTGGTTTAGAGTTTGGCAACATATGCCCATATGCTGGCTGCCATGAAC
AAAGGTTGGCTATAAAGAGGTCATCAGTATATGAAACAGCCCCCTGCTGTCCATTCCTTATTCCATAGAA
AAGCCTTGACTTGAGGTTAGATTTTTTTTATATTTTGTTTTGTGTTATTTTTTTCTTTAACATCCCTAAA
ATTTTCCTTACATGTTTTACTAGCCAGATTTTTCCTCCTCTCCTGACTACTCCCAGTCATAGCTGTCCCT
CTTCTCTTATGGAGATCCCTCGACCTGCAGAGCTCCAGCCTACACAATCGCTCAAGACGTGTAATGCTTT
TATTATATATTAGTCACGATATCTATAACAAGAAAATATATATATAATAAGTTATCACGTAAGTAGAACA
TGAAATAACAATATAATTATCGTATGAGTTAAATCTTAAAAGTCACGTAAAAGATAATCATGCGTCATTT
TGACTCACGCGGTCGTTATAGTTCAAAATCAGTGACACTTACCGCATTGACAAGCACGCCTCACGGGAGC
TCCAAGCGGCGACTGAGATGTCCTAAATGCACAGCGACGGATTCGCGCTATTTAGAAAGAGAGAGCAATA
TTTCAAGAATGCATGCGTCAATTTTACGCAGACTATCTTTCTAGGGTTAAAAGCTTGGCGTAATCATGGT
CATAGCTGTTTCCTGTGTGAAATTGTTATCCGCTCACAATTCCACACAACATACGAGCCGGAAGCATAAA
GTGTAAAGCCTGGGGTGCCTAATGAGTGAGCTAACTCACATTAATTGCGTTGCGCTCACTGCCCGCTTTC
CAGTCGGGAAACCTGTCGTGCCAGCGGATCCGCATCTCAATAAGTCAGCAACCATAGTCCCGCCCCTAAC
TCCGCCCATCCCGCCCCTAACTCCGCCCAGTTCCGCCCATTCTCCGCCCCATGGCTGACTAATTTTTTTT
ATTTATGCAGAGGCCGAGGCCGCCTCGGCCTCTGAGCTATTCCAGAAGTAGTGAGGAGGCTTTTTTGGAG
GCCTAGGCTTTTGCAAAAAGCTAACTTGTTTATTGCAGCTTATAATGGTTACAAATAAAGCAATAGCATC
ACAAATTTCACAAATAAAGCATTTTTTTCACTGCATTCTAGTTGTGGTTTGTCCAAACTCATCAATGTAT
CTTATCATGTCTGGATCCGCTGCATTAATGAATCGGCCAACGCGCGGGGAGAGGCGGTTTGCGTATTGGG
CGCTCTTCCGCTTCCTCGCTCACTGACTCGCTGCGCTCGGTCGTTCGGCTGCGGCGAGCGGTATCAGCTC
ACTCAAAGGCGGTAATACGGTTATCCACAGAATCAGGGGATAACGCAGGAAAGAACATGTGAGCAAAAGG
CCAGCAAAAGGCCAGGAACCGTAAAAAGGCCGCGTTGCTGGCGTTTTTCCATAGGCTCCGCCCCCCTGAC
GAGCATCACAAAAATCGACGCTCAAGTCAGAGGTGGCGAAACCCGACAGGACTATAAAGATACCAGGCGT
TTCCCCCTGGAAGCTCCCTCGTGCGCTCTCCTGTTCCGACCCTGCCGCTTACCGGATACCTGTCCGCCTT
TCTCCCTTCGGGAAGCGTGGCGCTTTCTCATAGCTCACGCTGTAGGTATCTCAGTTCGGTGTAGGTCGTT
CGCTCCAAGCTGGGCTGTGTGCACGAACCCCCCGTTCAGCCCGACCGCTGCGCCTTATCCGGTAACTATC
GTCTTGAGTCCAACCCGGTAAGACACGACTTATCGCCACTGGCAGCAGCCACTGGTAACAGGATTAGCAG
AGCGAGGTATGTAGGCGGTGCTACAGAGTTCTTGAAGTGGTGGCCTAACTACGGCTACACTAGAAGAACA
GTATTTGGTATCTGCGCTCTGCTGAAGCCAGTTACCTTCGGAAAAAGAGTTGGTAGCTCTTGATCCGGCA
AACAAACCACCGCTGGTAGCGGTGGTTTTTTTGTTTGCAAGCAGCAGATTACGCGCAGAAAAAAAGGATC
TCAAGAAGATCCTTTGATCTTTTCTACGGGGTCTGACGCTCAGTGGAACGAAAACTCACGTTAAGGGATT
TTGGTCATGAGATTATCAAAAAGGATCTTCACCTAGATCCTTTTAAATTAAAAATGAAGTTTTAAATCAA
TCTAAAGTATATATGAGTAAACTTGGTCTGACAGTTACCAATGCTTAATCAGTGAGGCACCTATCTCAGC
GATCTGTCTATTTCGTTCATCCATAGTTGCCTGACTCCCCGTCGTGTAGATAACTACGATACGGGAGGGC
TTACCATCTGGCCCCAGTGCTGCAATGATACCGCGAGACCCACGCTCACCGGCTCCAGATTTATCAGCAA
TAAACCAGCCAGCCGGAAGGGCCGAGCGCAGAAGTGGTCCTGCAACTTTATCCGCCTCCATCCAGTCTAT
TAATTGTTGCCGGGAAGCTAGAGTAAGTAGTTCGCCAGTTAATAGTTTGCGCAACGTTGTTGCCATTGCT
ACAGGCATCGTGGTGTCACGCTCGTCGTTTGGTATGGCTTCATTCAGCTCCGGTTCCCAACGATCAAGGC
GAGTTACATGATCCCCCATGTTGTGCAAAAAAGCGGTTAGCTCCTTCGGTCCTCCGATCGTTGTCAGAAG
TAAGTTGGCCGCAGTGTTATCACTCATGGTTATGGCAGCACTGCATAATTCTCTTACTGTCATGCCATCC
GTAAGATGCTTTTCTGTGACTGGTGAGTACTCAACCAAGTCATTCTGAGAATAGTGTATGCGGCGACCGA
GTTGCTCTTGCCCGGCGTCAATACGGGATAATACCGCGCCACATAGCAGAACTTTAAAAGTGCTCATCAT
TGGAAAACGTTCTTCGGGGCGAAAACTCTCAAGGATCTTACCGCTGTTGAGATCCAGTTCGATGTAACCC
ACTCGTGCACCCAACTGATCTTCAGCATCTTTTACTTTCACCAGCGTTTCTGGGTGAGCAAAAACAGGAA
GGCAAAATGCCGCAAAAAAGGGAATAAGGGCGACACGGAAATGTTGAATACTCATACTCTTCCTTTTTCA
ATATTATTGAAGCATTTATCAGGGTTATTGTCTCATGAGCGGATACATATTTGAATGTATTTAGAAAAAT
AAACAAATAGGGGTTCCGCGCACATTTCCCCGAAAAGTGCCACCTGG
Features (pLannotate 1.2.2; 18 found; start..end, strand, type, name):
    370..403     -  protein_bind   loxP: Cre-mediated recombination occurs in the 8-bp core sequence (GCATACAT). Cre recombinase
    420..436     +  misc_feature   Ad SA (fragment): adenovirus major late transcript splice acceptor (Friedrich and Soriano, 1991)
   1540..1791    +  CDS            Mbp (fragment): MBP_MOUSE - Also known as Shi. Experimental evidence at protein level: Swiss-Prot protein existence level 1. The classic group of MBP isoforms (isoform 4-isoform 13) are with PLP the most abundant protein components of the myelin membrane in the CNS. They have a role in both its formation and stabilization. The non-classic group of MBP isoforms (isoform 1-isoform 3/Golli-MBPs) may preferentially have a role in the early developing brain long before myelination, maybe as components of transcriptional complexes, and may also be involved in signaling pathways in T-cells and neural cells. Differen
   1795..1831    +  misc_feature   MCS (fragment): multiple cloning site
   1845..2564    +  CDS            EGFP: the original enhanced GFP (Yang et al., 1996) mammalian codon-optimized
   2574..2645    +  CDS            HBB (fragment): HBB_PONPY - Experimental evidence at transcript level: Swiss-Prot protein existence level 2. Involved in oxygen transport from the lung to the various peripheral tissues. From Pongo pygmaeus (Bornean orangutan).
   2716..2771    +  polyA_signal   β-globin poly(A) signal: rabbit β-globin polyadenylation signal (Gil and Proudfoot, 1987)
   3523..3539    -  protein_bind   lac operator: The lac repressor binds to the lac operator to inhibit transcription in E. coli. This inhibition can be relieved by adding lactose or isopropyl-β-D-thiogalactopyranoside (IPTG). lac repressor encoded by lacI
   3547..3577    -  promoter       lac promoter: promoter for the E. coli lac operon
   3592..3613    -  protein_bind   CAP binding site: CAP binding activates transcription in the presence of cAMP. E. coli catabolite activator protein
   3626..3665    -  CDS            lacI (fragment): lac repressor; lacI; The lac repressor binds to the lac operator to inhibit transcription in E. coli. This inhibition can be relieved by adding lactose or isopropyl-β-D-thiogalactopyranoside (IPTG).
   3672..3694    +  promoter       SV40 promoter (fragment): SV40 enhancer and early promoter
   3718..3853    +  rep_origin     SV40 ori: SV40 origin of replication
   3873..4007    +  polyA_signal   SV40 poly(A) signal: SV40 polyadenylation signal
   4009..4063    -  CDS            lacI (fragment): lac repressor; lacI; The lac repressor binds to the lac operator to inhibit transcription in E. coli. This inhibition can be relieved by adding lactose or isopropyl-β-D-thiogalactopyranoside (IPTG).
   4246..4834    -  rep_origin     ori: high-copy-number ColE1/pMB1/pBR322/pUC origin of replication
   5005..5865    -  CDS            AmpR: β-lactamase; bla; confers resistance to ampicillin, carbenicillin, and related antibiotics
   5866..5970    -  promoter       AmpR promoter: bla
