[The description below was written by a language model from this plasmid's Addgene catalogue record and pLannotate feature annotations shown in this document.]
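Description:
PBMBP-eGFP is a mammalian expression plasmid derived from the PBCAG-eGFP backbone. A mouse myelin basic protein (Mbp) promoter fragment was cloned between SpeI and EcoRI sites, both retained, so that it sits directly upstream of EGFP. In the annotated sequence, a region matching mouse Mbp lies just before a remnant multiple cloning site and the mammalian codon-optimised EGFP coding sequence. The Mbp match is called as a partial coding fragment, which probably reflects the promoter fragment extending into the start of the gene. EGFP is followed by β-globin-derived sequence and the rabbit β-globin polyadenylation signal. Reporter expression should therefore follow Mbp promoter activity, which is characteristic of myelinating oligodendrocytes in the CNS.

The "PB" prefix and the associated publication on piggyBac-mediated transposition in rat neocortex indicate that this is a piggyBac donor plasmid. In that design the cassette integrates into the genome when a transposase is supplied, giving stable labelling of radial glia progeny. However, the feature table does not annotate any piggyBac terminal repeats, so their positions cannot be confirmed from the record. The annotation does pick up a single loxP site and a short adenovirus splice acceptor fragment upstream of the promoter region, with no stated function. It also shows backbone remnants, including lac promoter/operator elements, an SV40 origin and an SV40 poly(A) signal.

Propagation in E. coli relies on a high-copy ColE1/pUC-type origin and ampicillin resistance (AmpR with its bla promoter). The sequenced record is 5,997 nt, somewhat shorter than the 6,207 bp total listed in the catalogue.
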