Addgene plasmid #40976: PBMBP-eGFP
Depositing lab: Joseph Loturco. Depositing organization: University of Connecticut. Publication: A method for stable transgenesis of radial glia lineage in rat neocortex by piggyBac mediated transposition. Chen F, LoTurco J. J Neurosci Methods. 2012 Jun 15;207(2):172-80. Epub 2012 Apr 11. 10.1016/j.jneumeth.2012.03.016 PubMed 22521325.
Backbone
  Vector backbone: PBCAG-eGFP
  Backbone size w/o insert (bp): 6336
  Total vector size (bp): 6207
  Vector type: Mammalian Expression
Growth in bacteria
  Bacterial resistance: Ampicillin, 100 μg/mL
  Growth temperature: 37°C
  Growth strain: DH5alpha
  Copy number: High Copy
Gene/Insert
  Gene/Insert name: MBP promoter fragment
  Species: M. musculus (mouse)
  GenBank ID: JF429449.1
  Entrez Gene: Mbp (a.k.a. Hmbpr, golli-mbp, jve, mld, shi)
  Cloning method: Restriction Enzyme; 5′ cloning site SpeI (not destroyed); 3′ cloning site EcoRI (not destroyed)
  Sequencing primers: 5′ No; 3′ No
Terms and licenses: Academic/Nonprofit Terms; Industry Terms: Not Available to Industry
How to cite: PBMBP-eGFP was a gift from Joseph Loturco (Addgene plasmid # 40976 ; http://n2t.net/addgene:40976 ; RRID:Addgene_40976)
